>Addgene plasmid #179024 | pBBK40 pHomL-TDH3p-GFPdropout-Link-3HA-SSA1t-HomR (AmpR) | addgene full sequence | sequence record 360774 | Addgene NGS Result
TTACCAATGCTTAATCAGTGAGGCACCTATCTCAGCGATCTGTCTATTTCGTTCATCCATAGTTGCCTGA
CTCCCCGTCGTGTAGATAACTACGATACGGGAGGGCTTACCATCTGGCCCCAGTGCTGCAATGATACCGC
GGGACCCACGCTCACCGGCTCCAGATTTATCAGCAATAAACCAGCCAGCCGGAAGGGCCGAGCGCAGAAG
TGGTCCTGCAACTTTATCCGCCTCCATCCAGTCTATTAATTGTTGCCGGGAAGCTAGAGTAAGTAGTTCG
CCAGTTAATAGTTTGCGCAACGTTGTTGCCATTGCTACAGGCATCGTGGTGTCACGCTCGTCGTTTGGTA
TGGCTTCATTCAGCTCCGGTTCCCAACGATCAAGGCGAGTTACATGATCCCCCATGTTGTGCAAAAAAGC
GGTTAGCTCCTTCGGTCCTCCGATCGTTGTCAGAAGTAAGTTGGCCGCAGTGTTATCACTCATGGTTATG
GCAGCACTGCATAATTCTCTTACTGTCATGCCATCCGTAAGATGCTTTTCTGTGACTGGTGAGTACTCAA
CCAAGTCATTCTGAGAATAGTGTATGCGGCGACCGAGTTGCTCTTGCCCGGCGTCAATACGGGATAATAC
CGCGCCACATAGCAGAACTTTAAAAGTGCTCATCATTGGAAAACGTTCTTCGGGGCGAAAACTCTCAAGG
ATCTTACCGCTGTTGAGATCCAGTTCGATGTAACCCACTCGTGCACCCAACTGATCTTCAGCATCTTTTA
CTTTCACCAGCGTTTCTGGGTGAGCAAAAACAGGAAGGCAAAATGCCGCAAAAAAGGGAATAAGGGCGAC
ACGGAAATGTTGAATACTCATACTCTTCCTTTTTCAATATTATTGAAGCATTTATCAGGGTTATTGTCTC
ATGAGCGGATACATATTTGAATGTATTTAGAAAAATAAACAAATAGGGGTTCCGCGCACATTTCCCCGAA
AAGTGCCACCTGTCATGACCAAAATCCCTTAACGTGAGTTTTCGTTCCACTGAGCGTCAGACCCCGTAGA
AAAGATCAAAGGATCTTCTTGAGATCCTTTTTTTCTGCGCGTAATCTGCTGCTTGCAAACAAAAAAACCA
CCGCTACCAGCGGTGGTTTGTTTGCCGGATCAAGAGCTACCAACTCTTTTTCCGAAGGTAACTGGCTTCA
GCAGAGCGCAGATACCAAATACTGTTCTTCTAGTGTAGCCGTAGTTAGGCCACCACTTCAAGAACTCTGT
AGCACCGCCTACATACCTCGCTCTGCTAATCCTGTTACCAGTGGCTGCTGCCAGTGGCGATAAGTCGTGT
CTTACCGGGTTGGACTCAAGACGATAGTTACCGGATAAGGCGCAGCGGTCGGGCTGAACGGGGGGTTCGT
GCACACAGCCCAGCTTGGAGCGAACGACCTACACCGAACTGAGATACCTACAGCGTGAGCTATGAGAAAG
CGCCACGCTTCCCGAAGGGAGAAAGGCGGACAGGTATCCGGTAAGCGGCAGGGTCGGAACAGGAGAGCGC
ACGAGGGAGCTTCCAGGGGGAAACGCCTGGTATCTTTATAGTCCTGTCGGGTTTCGCCACCTCTGACTTG
AGCGTCGATTTTTGTGATGCTCGTCAGGGGGGCGGAGCCTATGGAAAAACGCCAGCAACGCGGCCTTTTT
ACGGTTCCTGGCCTTTTGCTGGCCTTTTGCTCACATGTTCTTTCCTGCGTTATCCCCTGATTCTGTGGAT
AACCGTGCGGCCGCCAATGTTATCTATTGGCAGATGTTCATACGGGGCTTTCAAATATTGATGAAATTAT
GTGATGTTTAGAAGAAGATTCGAACTGTTTTCAGTAGATTTGGTAACTGTGCAACCATAACTCATGCCCC
CTATTTATCGGCATTGAGATTGTAAAGGAAGTAAAACGCATTTTTGCAGATCTGTTCTCTTATGTATTTT
TAATCGTCCTTGTATGGAAGTATCAAAGGGGACGTTCTTCACCTCCTTGGAAAACGCAAACTTTCTTTTT
GCCTATCACAGTATCTTATCGAGCTAACTATTTTCGACACACATGAAAAAGCAGAAATATTAACGAAAAA
GAAAAGAAAGACCATGTCATGTACGGGCAATCAGAATATGCAAGATGAGCGGGAACGGGCGAAATGTGCA
CGCGCACAACTTACGAAACGCGGATGAGTCACTGACAGCCACCGCAGAGGTTCTGACTCCTACTGAGCTC
TATTGGAGGTGGCAGAACCGGTAATCCCACAGTGAGCAACTTGACAAACCAACAGATATAGGCTGTGTCT
TAAAATATACCATCCAATACCTTGATGAACTTTTCAAAGATGACTAAAATAAGTGAAATTTCAACATTAA
CTTCGAGCTGTAAACACAGTGGTTTCTTTGCATAAACACCATCAGCCTCAAGTCGTCAAGTAAAGATTTC
GTGTTCATGCAGATAGATAACAATCTATATGTTGATAATTAGCGTTGCCTCATCAATGCGTACACGAAGA
ATATACTAAAAAATGAGCAGGCAAGATAAACGAAGGCAAAGATGACAGAGCAGAAAGCCCTAGTAAAGCG
TATTACAAATGAAACCAAGATTCAGATTGCGATCCCTGAATTCGCATCTAGATGGTAGAGCCACAAACAG
CCGGTACAAGCAACGATCTCCAGGACCATCTGAATCATGCGCGGATGACACGAACTCACGACGGCGATCA
CAGACATTAACCCACAGTACAGACACTGCGACAACGTGGCAATTCGTCGCAATACCGTCTCACTGAACTG
GCCGATAATTGCAGACGAACGCAGTTCGAGTTTATCATTATCAATACTGCCATTTCAAAGAATACGTAAA
TAATTAATAGTAGTGATTTTCCTAACTTTATTTAGTCAAAAAATTAGCCTTTTAATTCTGCTGTAACCCG
TACATGCCCAAAATAGGGGGCGGGTTACACAGAATATATAACATCGTAGGTGTCTGGGTGAACAGTTTAT
TCCTGGCATCCACTAAATATAATGGAGCCCGCTTTTTAAGCTGGCATCCAGAAAAAAAAAGAATCCCAGC
ACCAAAATATTGTTTTCTTCACCAACCATCAGTTCATAGGTCCATTCTCTTAGCGCAACTACAGAGAACA
GGGGCACAAACAGGCAAAAAACGGGCACAACCTCAATGGAGTGATGCAACCTGCCTGGAGTAAATGATGA
CACAAGGCAATTGACCCACGCATGTATCTATCTCATTTTCTTACACCTTCTATTACCTTCTGCTCTCTCT
GATTTGGAAAAAGCTGAAAAAAAAGGTTGAAACCAGTTCCCTGAAATTATTCCCCTACTTGACTAATAAG
TATATAAAGACGGTAGGTATTGATTGTAATTCTGTAAATCTATTTCTTAAACTTCTTAAATTCTACTTTT
ATAGTTAGTCTTTTTTTTAGTTTTAAAACACCAAGAACTTAGTTTCGAATAAACACACATAAACAAACAA
AAGATCTATGTGAGACCGAAAGTGAAACGTGATTTCATGCGTCATTTTGAACATTTTGTAAATCTTATTT
AATAATGTGTGCGGCAATTCACATTTAATTTATGAATGTTTTCTTAACATCGCGGCAACTCAAGAAACGG
CAGGTTCGGATCTTAGCTACTAGAGAAAGAGGAGAAATACTAGATGCGTAAAGGCGAAGAGCTGTTCACT
GGTGTCGTCCCTATTCTGGTGGAACTGGATGGTGATGTCAACGGTCATAAGTTTTCCGTGCGTGGCGAGG
GTGAAGGTGACGCAACTAATGGTAAACTGACGCTGAAGTTCATCTGTACTACTGGTAAACTGCCGGTTCC
TTGGCCGACTCTGGTAACGACGCTGACTTATGGTGTTCAGTGCTTTGCTCGTTATCCGGACCATATGAAG
CAGCATGACTTCTTCAAGTCCGCCATGCCGGAAGGCTATGTGCAGGAACGCACGATTTCCTTTAAGGATG
ACGGCACGTACAAAACGCGTGCGGAAGTGAAATTTGAAGGCGATACCCTGGTAAACCGCATTGAGCTGAA
AGGCATTGACTTTAAAGAGGACGGCAATATCCTGGGCCATAAGCTGGAATACAATTTTAACAGCCACAAT
GTTTACATCACCGCCGATAAACAAAAAAATGGCATTAAAGCGAATTTTAAAATTCGCCACAACGTGGAGG
ATGGCAGCGTGCAGCTGGCTGATCACTACCAGCAAAACACTCCAATCGGTGATGGTCCTGTTCTGCTGCC
AGACAATCACTATCTGAGCACGCAAAGCGTTCTGTCTAAAGATCCGAACGAGAAACGCGATCATATGGTT
CTGCTGGAGTTCGTAACCGCAGCGGGCATCACGCATGGTATGGATGAACTGTACAAATGACCAGGCATCA
AATAAAACGAAAGGCTCAGTCGAAAGACTGGGCCTTTCGTTTTATCTGTTGTTTGTCGGTGAACGCTCTC
TACTAGAGTCACACTGGCTCACCTTCGGGTGGGCCTTTCTGCGTTTATAGGTCTCAATCCCCTTCTGGCA
TGTACCCCTACGACGTTCCCGACTACGCTTCTTATCCATATGATGTGCCAGATTACGCGGGATATCCGTA
TGATGTCCCGGATTACGCCTAACTCGAGTGGCGCCAATTGGTGCGGCAATTGATAATAACGAAAATGTCT
TTTAATGATCTGGGTATAATGAGGAATTTTCCGAACGTTTTTACTTTATATATATATATACATGTAACAT
ATATTCTATACGCTATAGAGAAAGGAAATTTTTCAATTAAAAAAAAAATAGAGAAAGAGTTTCACTTCTT
GATTATCGCTAACACTAATGGTTGAAGTACTGCTACTTTAATTTTATGCTGCCAATGAGACGACGGGGTC
ATCACGGCTCATCATGCGCCAAACAAATGTGTGCAATACACGCTCGGATGACTGCATGATGACCGCACTG
ACTGGGGACAGCAGATCCACCTAAGCCTGTGAGAGAAGCAGACACCCGACAGATCAAGGCAGTTAACTAG
TGCACTGCAGTACAAATCGTCCCCAACAAAAGTGGGCTCTCAAAATTCATCACATTTAAATGCATATAGG
AAGAGCAACAGTTGGTTTGCATCTGATGTTCCTTAAAGATTTCGACATAATGTGCGAAGTAGATCCCTTC
AGCACTGTACTTGTTTTTGCGACTAGATTGTAAATCATTCTTTATTTAATCTCTTTCTTTAACTACTGCT
TAAAGTATAATTTGGTCCGTAGTTTAATAACTATACTAAGCGAACGCTCTCTCGAAATTTTTCTTAACGC
GTCCTTGTACTGCGTCTAACGCTTTTGCCACTTGGATTTCTATTATAGGAAATAGTCTCACTTACTGGGC
GACGAATTTTCGCGTTTTGATGAAGCACAGGAAGAATTTCTTTATGCTCAGAAGTTTGACAGCAAGCAAG
TTCATCATTCGAACTAGCCTTATTGTTTTAGTTCAGTGACAGCGAACTGCCGTACTCGATGCTTTATTTC
TCACGGTAGAGCGGAAGAACAGATAGATCCCTACATATTGCTACCACTTCTATTACACAATAGTTTCAAT
AGCTTGCAGCGTAGCTAAACTCTAAAATTTATCTAAATCACTCATATAAACCGAACCCTTCCCCTTCCGC
TTATAGTACAGCTGATGCTCCTTCACTATTTTAACATGTGGAATTCTTGAAAGAATGAAATCGCCATGCC
AAGCCATCACACGGTCTTTTATGCAATTGATTGACCGCCTGCAACACATAGGCAGTAAAATTTTTACAAG
CAGTAGCAGAACAGGCCACACAATCGCAAGTGATTAACGTCCACACAGGTATAGGGTTTCTGGACCATAT
GATACATGCTCTGGCCAAGCATTCCGGCTGGTCGCTAATCGTTGAGTGCCGAGCGGCCGCGATTATCAAA
AAGGATCTTCACCTAGATCCTTTTAAATTAAAAATGAAGTTTTAAATCAATCTAAAGTATATATGAGTAA
ACTTGGTCTGACAG
Features (pLannotate 1.2.2; 12 found; start..end, strand, type, name):
      1..861     -  CDS            AmpR: β-lactamase; bla; confers resistance to ampicillin, carbenicillin, and related antibiotics
    862..966     -  promoter       AmpR promoter: bla
   1069..1657    +  rep_origin     ori: high-copy-number ColE1/pMB1/pBR322/pUC origin of replication
   2391..2510    +  rep_origin     ARS1 (fragment): S. cerevisiae autonomously replicating sequence ARS1/ARS416
   2515..2561    +  promoter       HIS3 promoter (fragment): S. cerevisiae HIS3
   2562..2624    +  CDS            HIS3 (fragment): imidazoleglycerol-phosphate dehydratase, required for histidine biosynthesis; S. cerevisiae HIS3; yeast auxotrophic marker
   2835..3501    +  promoter       GAP promoter: S. cerevisiae TDH3; promoter for glyceraldehyde-3-phosphate dehydrogenase
   3684..4397    +  CDS            superfolder GFP: GFP variant that folds robustly even when fused to poorly folded proteins (Pédelacq et al., 2006)
   4409..4480    +  terminator     rrnB T1 terminator: transcription terminator T1 from the E. coli rrnB gene
   4496..4523    +  terminator     T7Te terminator: phage T7 early transcription terminator
   5685..5711    +  rep_origin     ARS1 (fragment): S. cerevisiae autonomously replicating sequence ARS1/ARS416
   5808..5929    +  CDS            HIS3 (fragment): imidazoleglycerol-phosphate dehydratase, required for histidine biosynthesis; S. cerevisiae HIS3; yeast auxotrophic marker
