[The description below was written by a language model from this plasmid's Addgene catalogue record and pLannotate feature annotations shown in this document.]
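Description:
pBBK40 is an empty parent vector from the Markerless Yeast Localization and Overexpression (MyLO) CRISPR-Cas9 toolkit, built on the pYTK089 backbone by BsaI Golden Gate assembly. It is propagated in E. coli as a high-copy plasmid through a ColE1/pUC-type origin and is selected with ampicillin via the β-lactamase gene and its native promoter. The record lists it as a yeast expression vector, but it is designed for chromosomal integration, not episomal maintenance. No complete yeast origin or auxotrophic marker is annotated. The short ARS1 and HIS3 fragments detected on either side of the cassette are partial matches only. Their positions suggest they may lie within the left and right homology arms (HomL and HomR) named in the construct title, although the record does not identify the genomic target locus.

Between the homology arms, the strong constitutive S. cerevisiae TDH3 (GAP) promoter sits upstream of a superfolder GFP dropout cassette, which is followed by the bacterial rrnB T1 and T7Te terminators. In Golden Gate systems of this kind, the GFP cassette is a placeholder: replacing it with a gene of interest removes the fluorescence, giving a visual screen for correct clones in E. coli. According to the plasmid name, a linker, a 3xHA epitope tag and the SSA1 terminator lie downstream of the dropout, although the automated annotation did not flag these elements. An inserted coding sequence would therefore be expressed from the TDH3 promoter as a C-terminally 3xHA-tagged fusion. The finished cassette is intended for marker-free, Cas9-assisted integration into the yeast genome, for overexpression and for detection of the tagged protein.
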