Addgene plasmid #179024: pBBK40 pHomL-TDH3p-GFPdropout-Link-3HA-SSA1t-HomR (AmpR)
Purpose: (Empty Backbone) Parent vector for markerless yeast integration cassettes with C-terminal 3xHemagglutinin-tagged genes
Depositing lab: Vincent Martin. Depositing organization: Concordia University. Publication: The MyLo CRISPR-Cas9 Toolkit: A Markerless Yeast Localization and Overexpression CRISPR-Cas9 Toolkit. Bean BDM, Whiteway M, Martin VJJ. G3 (Bethesda). 2022 Jun 16. pii: 6609175. doi: 10.1093/g3journal/jkac154. PubMed 35708612.
Backbone
  Vector backbone: pYTK089 (ColE1, AmpR)
  Vector type: Yeast Expression
Growth in bacteria
  Bacterial resistance: Ampicillin, 100 μg/mL
  Growth temperature: 37°C
  Growth strain: DH5alpha
  Copy number: High Copy
Gene/Insert
  Gene/Insert name: None
Terms and licenses: Academic/Nonprofit Terms; Industry Terms: Not Available to Industry
Depositor comments: Part of the Markerless Yeast Localization and Overexpression (MyLO) CRISPR-Cas9 Toolkit. Vector cloned using BsaI Golden Gate cloning
How to cite: pBBK40 pHomL-TDH3p-GFPdropout-Link-3HA-SSA1t-HomR (AmpR) was a gift from Vincent Martin (Addgene plasmid # 179024 ; http://n2t.net/addgene:179024 ; RRID:Addgene_179024)
